>Addgene plasmid #62930 | pJEP213-Lenti-1.1Synapsin P-GFP-WPRE-pA | addgene full sequence | sequence record 356731 | Addgene NGS Result
AATGTAGTCTTATGCAATACTCTTGTAGTCTTGCAACATGGTAACGATGAGTTAGCAACATGCCTTACAA
GGAGAGAAAAAGCACCGTGCATGCCGATTGGTGGAAGTAAGGTGGTACGATCGTGCCTTATTAGGAAGGC
AACAGACGGGTCTGACATGGATTGGACGAACCACTGAATTGCCGCATTGCAGAGATATTGTATTTAAGTG
CCTAGCTCGATACATAAACGGGTCTCTCTGGTTAGACCAGATCTGAGCCTGGGAGCTCTCTGGCTAACTA
GGGAACCCACTGCTTAAGCCTCAATAAAGCTTGCCTTGAGTGCTTCAAGTAGTGTGTGCCCGTCTGTTGT
GTGACTCTGGTAACTAGAGATCCCTCAGACCCTTTTAGTCAGTGTGGAAAATCTCTAGCAGTGGCGCCCG
AACAGGGACTTGAAAGCGAAAGGGAAACCAGAGGAGCTCTCTCGACGCAGGACTCGGCTTGCTGAAGCGC
GCACGGCAAGAGGCGAGGGGCGGCGACTGGTGAGTACGCCAAAAATTTTGACTAGCGGAGGCTAGAAGGA
GAGAGATGGGTGCGAGAGCGTCAGTATTAAGCGGGGGAGAATTAGATCGCGATGGGAAAAAATTCGGTTA
AGGCCAGGGGGAAAGAAAAAATATAAATTAAAACATATAGTATGGGCAAGCAGGGAGCTAGAACGATTCG
CAGTTAATCCTGGCCTGTTAGAAACATCAGAAGGCTGTAGACAAATACTGGGACAGCTACAACCATCCCT
TCAGACAGGATCAGAAGAACTTAGATCATTATATAATACAGTAGCAACCCTCTATTGTGTGCATCAAAGG
ATAGAGATAAAAGACACCAAGGAAGCTTTAGACAAGATAGAGGAAGAGCAAAACAAAAGTAAGACCACCG
CACAGCAAGCGGCCGCTGATCTTCAGACCTGGAGGAGGAGATATGAGGGACAATTGGAGAAGTGAATTAT
ATAAATATAAAGTAGTAAAAATTGAACCATTAGGAGTAGCACCCACCAAGGCAAAGAGAAGAGTGGTGCA
GAGAGAAAAAAGAGCAGTGGGAATAGGAGCTTTGTTCCTTGGGTTCTTGGGAGCAGCAGGAAGCACTATG
GGCGCAGCGTCAATGACGCTGACGGTACAGGCCAGACAATTATTGTCTGGTATAGTGCAGCAGCAGAACA
ATTTGCTGAGGGCTATTGAGGCGCAACAGCATCTGTTGCAACTCACAGTCTGGGGCATCAAGCAGCTCCA
GGCAAGAATCCTGGCTGTGGAAAGATACCTAAAGGATCAACAGCTCCTGGGGATTTGGGGTTGCTCTGGA
AAACTCATTTGCACCACTGCTGTGCCTTGGAATGCTAGTTGGAGTAATAAATCTCTGGAACAGATTTGGA
ATCACACGACCTGGATGGAGTGGGACAGAGAAATTAACAATTACACAAGCTTAATACACTCCTTAATTGA
AGAATCGCAAAACCAGCAAGAAAAGAATGAACAAGAATTATTGGAATTAGATAAATGGGCAAGTTTGTGG
AATTGGTTTAACATAACAAATTGGCTGTGGTATATAAAATTATTCATAATGATAGTAGGAGGCTTGGTAG
GTTTAAGAATAGTTTTTGCTGTACTTTCTATAGTGAATAGAGTTAGGCAGGGATATTCACCATTATCGTT
TCAGACCCACCTCCCAACCCCGAGGGGACCCGACAGGCCCGAAGGAATAGAAGAAGAAGGTGGAGAGAGA
GACAGAGACAGATCCATTCGATTAGTGAACGGATCTCGACGGTATCGGTTAACTTTTAAAAGAAAAGGGG
GGATTGGGGGGTACAGTGCAGGGGAAAGAATAGTAGACATAATAGCAACAGACATACAAACTAAAGAATT
ACAAAAACAAATTACAAAAATTCAAAATTTTATCGATGGGTTTTGGCTACGTCCAGAGCAGAGGAATGAG
GGCATGTAGACTAAATATGTTCGTGTGGAAGAGGCTGAATACACATCAGAGTTAGTGCTGCAGGAAATGC
TTCTGCATTGCATACCCAGAGTTTCCTTGCTCATCTGAGAGCATGTGTTTTTTCCAGATGTGTGTACTTG
TGTGAGATTCTCTGGGTGTGTGTCAATGTGTTGCCTGAACGTGCATTGCTCAATATGCTCATGTGTGTTA
CCCTGGGCTTGTACATCTACATATATACCTGGATGCCCGTGTGTTCTGTGATGTACATATACCCTGTGTC
ATTCCTTGTTTTTCTATTTGTGTTATTCCATGTGTTCCTTCAGGCTCTCACTACCCAAGTGTCCACCTCC
GCCTGTCTGGTGATGTTTACGCTACCCCGTGCTCTTTTCTTTGCCTGACAGTGTTGTCGTGGAAGACATC
TCGCCAGGAACACTGCAGTAAGGAGAATTTCTAGTTTTATGTTCCCCTCCGAGTATGCTTCTATCCCGAC
CCTCAACCCCAAAATGCCTTCAGAGGTGAAAATCAACACTGGAAACACAAGTATCTGGGAAGGGTAACAA
TGCAAGTTAGCCTGAGGATTTAGGAGGAGGCTGAAAAACAGAGTAGGAGCCTTACTACGGGTCCAGACCC
TACGGACAAGAACCCCCACTCCCACTCCCCAAATTGCGCATTCCCTCCCCCATCAGAGGGGGAGGGGAAG
AGGATGCAGCGCGGCGCGGCGCGTGCGCACTGTCGGATTTAGTACCGCGGACAGAGCCTTCGCCCCCGCT
GCCGGCGCGCGCCACCACCTCCCCAGCACCAAAGGCGGGCTGACGTCACTCTCCAGCCCTCCCCAAACTC
CCCTACCTCACCGCCTTGGTCGCGTCCGTGCAGCGGTGAGTCCAGTCGGGCCGCACCACAAGAGGTGCAA
GATAGGGGGGTGCAGGCGCGACCATACGCTCTGCGGCGGCAGAGCCTCAGCGCTGCCTCAGTCTGCAGCG
GGCAGCAGAGGAGTCGCGTCGTGCCAGAGAGCGCCGCCGTGCTCCTGAGCCCCTTGCGCTCCGCCCCCGC
GGCCCACCGACCCACTGCCCCTTGGATCCACTAGTCCAGTGTGGTGGAATTCTGCAGATATCAACAAGTT
TGTACAAAAAAGCAGGCTACGCCACCATGGTGAGCAAGGGCGAGGAGCTGTTCACCGGGGTGGTGCCCAT
CCTGGTCGAGCTGGACGGCGACGTAAACGGCCACAAGTTCAGCGTGTCCGGCGAGGGCGAGGGCGATGCC
ACCTACGGCAAGCTGACCCTGAAGTTCATCTGCACCACCGGCAAGCTGCCCGTGCCCTGGCCCACCCTCG
TGACCACCCTGACCTACGGCGTGCAGTGCTTCAGCCGCTACCCCGACCACATGAAGCAGCACGACTTCTT
CAAGTCCGCCATGCCCGAAGGCTACGTCCAGGAGCGCACCATCTTCTTCAAGGACGACGGCAACTACAAG
ACCCGCGCCGAGGTGAAGTTCGAGGGCGACACCCTGGTGAACCGCATCGAGCTGAAGGGCATCGACTTCA
AGGAGGACGGCAACATCCTGGGGCACAAGCTGGAGTACAACTACAACAGCCACAACGTCTATATCATGGC
CGACAAGCAGAAGAACGGCATCAAGGTGAACTTCAAGATCCGCCACAACATCGAGGACGGCAGCGTGCAG
CTCGCCGACCACTACCAGCAGAACACCCCCATCGGCGACGGCCCCGTGCTGCTGCCCGACAACCACTACC
TGAGCACCCAGTCCGCCCTGAGCAAAGACCCCAACGAGAAGCGCGATCACATGGTCCTGCTGGAGTTCGT
GACCGCCGCCGGGATCACTCTCGGCATGGACGAGCTGTACAAGTAAACCCAGCTTTCTTGTACAAAGTGG
TTGATATCCAGCACAGTGGCGGCCGCTCGAGTCTAGAGGGCCCGCGGTTCGAAGGTAAGCCTATCCCTAA
CCCTCTCCTCGGTCTCGATTCTACGCGTACCGGTTAGTAATGATCGACAATCAACCTCTGGATTACAAAA
TTTGTGAAAGATTGACTGGTATTCTTAACTATGTTGCTCCTTTTACGCTATGTGGATACGCTGCTTTAAT
GCCTTTGTATCATGCTATTGCTTCCCGTATGGCTTTCATTTTCTCCTCCTTGTATAAATCCTGGTTGCTG
TCTCTTTATGAGGAGTTGTGGCCCGTTGTCAGGCAACGTGGCGTGGTGTGCACTGTGTTTGCTGACGCAA
CCCCCACTGGTTGGGGCATTGCCACCACCTGTCAGCTCCTTTCCGGGACTTTCGCTTTCCCCCTCCCTAT
TGCCACGGCGGAACTCATCGCCGCCTGCCTTGCCCGCTGCTGGACAGGGGCTCGGCTGTTGGGCACTGAC
AATTCCGTGGTGTTGTCGGGGAAGCTGACGTCCTTTCCATGGCTGCTCGCCTGTGTTGCCACCTGGATTC
TGCGCGGGACGTCCTTCTGCTACGTCCCTTCGGCCCTCAATCCAGCGGACCTTCCTTCCCGCGGCCTGCT
GCCGGCTCTGCGGCCTCTTCCGCGTCTTCGCCTTCGCCCTCAGACGAGTCGGATCTCCCTTTGGGCCGCC
TCCCCGCCTGGCGATGGTACCTTTAAGACCAATGACTTACAAGGCAGCTGTAGATCTTAGCCACTTTTTA
AAAGAAAAGGGGGGACTGGAAGGGCTAATTCACTCCCAACGAAGACAAGATCTGCTTTTTGCTTGTACTG
GGTCTCTCTGGTTAGACCAGATCTGAGCCTGGGAGCTCTCTGGCTAACTAGGGAACCCACTGCTTAAGCC
TCAATAAAGCTTGCCTTGAGTGCTTCAAGTAGTGTGTGCCCGTCTGTTGTGTGACTCTGGTAACTAGAGA
TCCCTCAGACCCTTTTAGTCAGTGTGGAAAATCTCTAGCAGTAGTAGTTCATGTCATCTTATTATTCAGT
ATTTATAACTTGCAAAGAAATGAATATCAGAGAGTGAGAGGAACTTGTTTATTGCAGCTTATAATGGTTA
CAAATAAAGCAATAGCATCACAAATTTCACAAATAAAGCATTTTTTTCACTGCATTCTAGTTGTGGTTTG
TCCAAACTCATCAATGTATCTTATCATGTCTGGCTCTAGCTATCCCGCCCCTAACTCCGCCCATCCCGCC
CCTAACTCCGCCCAGTTCCGCCCATTCTCCGCCCCATGGCTGACTAATTTTTTTTATTTATGCAGAGGCC
GAGGCCGCCTCGGCCTCTGAGCTATTCCAGAAGTAGTGAGGAGGCTTTTTTGGAGGCCTAGGGACGTACC
CAATTCGCCCTATAGTGAGTCGTATTACGCGCGCTCACTGGCCGTCGTTTTACAACGTCGTGACTGGGAA
AACCCTGGCGTTACCCAACTTAATCGCCTTGCAGCACATCCCCCTTTCGCCAGCTGGCGTAATAGCGAAG
AGGCCCGCACCGATCGCCCTTCCCAACAGTTGCGCAGCCTGAATGGCGAATGGG
[124 nt withheld, positions 5445-5568]
C
[91 nt withheld, positions 5570-5660]
A
[49 nt withheld, positions 5662-5710]
CCTTTGACGTTGGAGTCCACGTTCTTT
[37 nt withheld, positions 5738-5774]
ACCCTATCTCGGTCTATTCTTTTGATTTATAAGGGATTTTGCCGATTTCGGCCTATTGGTTAAAAAATGA
GCTGATTTAACAAAAATTTAACGCGAATTTTAACAAAATATTAACGCTTACAATTTAGGTGGCACTTTTC
GGGGAAATGTGCGCGGAACCCCTATTTGTTTATTTTTCTAAATACATTCAAATATGTATCCGCTCATGAG
ACAATAACCCTGATAAATGCTTCAATAATATTGAAAAAGGAAGAGTATGAGTATTCAACATTTCCGTGTC
GCCCTTATTCCCTTTTTTGCGGCATTTTGCCTTCCTGTTTTTGCTCACCCAGAAACGCTGGTGAAAGTAA
AAGATGCTGAAGATCAGTTGGGTGCACGAGTGGGTTACATCGAACTGGATCTCAACAGCGGTAAGATCCT
TGAGAGTTTTCGCCCCGAAGAACGTTTTCCAATGATGAGCACTTTTAAAGTTCTGCTATGTGGCGCGGTA
TTATCCCGTATTGACGCCGGGCAAGAGCAACTCGGTCGCCGCATACACTATTCTCAGAATGACTTGGTTG
AGTACTCACCAGTCACAGAAAAGCATCTTACGGATGGCATGACAGTAAGAGAATTATGCAGTGCTGCCAT
AACCATGAGTGATAACACTGCGGCCAACTTACTTCTGACAACGATCGGAGGACCGAAGGAGCTAACCGCT
TTTTTGCACAACATGGGGGATCATGTAACTCGCCTTGATCGTTGGGAACCGGAGCTGAATGAAGCCATAC
CAAACGACGAGCGTGACACCACGATGCCTGTAGCAATGGCAACAACGTTGCGCAAACTATTAACTGGCGA
ACTACTTACTCTAGCTTCCCGGCAACAATTAATAGACTGGATGGAGGCGGATAAAGTTGCAGGACCACTT
CTGCGCTCGGCCCTTCCGGCTGGCTGGTTTATTGCTGATAAATCTGGAGCCGGTGAGCGTGGGTCTCGCG
GTATCATTGCAGCACTGGGGCCAGATGGTAAGCCCTCCCGTATCGTAGTTATCTACACGACGGGGAGTCA
GGCAACTATGGATGAACGAAATAGACAGATCGCTGAGATAGGTGCCTCACTGATTAAGCATTGGTAACTG
TCAGACCAAGTTTACTCATATATACTTTAGATTGATTTAAAACTTCATTTTTAATTTAAAAGGATCTAGG
TGAAGATCCTTTTTGATAATCTCATGACCAAAATCCCTTAACGTGAGTTTTCGTTCCACTGAGCGTCAGA
CCCCGTAGAAAAGATCAAAGGATCTTCTTGAGATCCTTTTTTTCTGCGCGTAATCTGCTGCTTGCAAACA
AAAAAACCACCGCTACCAGCGGTGGTTTGTTTGCCGGATCAAGAGCTACCAACTCTTTTTCCGAAGGTAA
CTGGCTTCAGCAGAGCGCAGATACCAAATACTGTTCTTCTAGTGTAGCCGTAGTTAGGCCACCACTTCAA
GAACTCTGTAGCACCGCCTACATACCTCGCTCTGCTAATCCTGTTACCAGTGGCTGCTGCCAGTGGCGAT
AAGTCGTGTCTTACCGGGTTGGACTCAAGACGATAGTTACCGGATAAGGCGCAGCGGTCGGGCTGAACGG
GGGGTTCGTGCACACAGCCCAGCTTGGAGCGAACGACCTACACCGAACTGAGATACCTACAGCGTGAGCT
ATGAGAAAGCGCCACGCTTCCCGAAGGGAGAAAGGCGGACAGGTATCCGGTAAGCGGCAGGGTCGGAACA
GGAGAGCGCACGAGGGAGCTTCCAGGGGGAAACGCCTGGTATCTTTATAGTCCTGTCGGGTTTCGCCACC
TCTGACTTGAGCGTCGATTTTTGTGATGCTCGTCAGGGGGGCGGAGCCTATGGAAAAACGCCAGCAACGC
GGCCTTTTTACGGTTCCTGGCCTTTTGCTGGCCTTTTGCTCACATGTTCTTTCCTGCGTTATCCCCTGAT
TCTGTGGATAACCGTATTACCGCCTTTGAGTGAGCTGATACCGCTCGCCGCAGCCGAACGACCGAGCGCA
GCGAGTCAGTGAGCGAGGAAGCGGAAGAGCGCCCAATACGCAAACCGCCTCTCCCCGCGCGTTGGCCGAT
TCATTAATGCAGCTGGCACGACAGGTTTCCCGACTGGAAAGCGGGCAGTGAGCGCAACGCAATTAATGTG
AGTTAGCTCACTCATTAGGCACCCCAGGCTTTACACTTTATGCTTCCGGCTCGTATGTTGTGTGGAATTG
TGAGCGGATAACAATTTCACACAGGAAACAGCTATGACCATGATTACGCCAAGCGCGCAATTAACCCTCA
CTAAAGGGAACAAAAGCTGGAGCTGCAAGCTT
Features (pLannotate 1.2.2; 27 found; start..end, strand, type, name):
      3..229     +  promoter       RSV promoter: Rous sarcoma virus enhancer/promoter
    230..410     +  LTR            5' LTR (truncated): truncated 5' long terminal repeat (LTR) from HIV-1
    457..582     +  misc_feature   HIV-1 Ψ: packaging signal of human immunodeficiency virus type 1
    566..929     +  CDS            HIV-1 gag (fragment): gag protein from human immunodeficiency virus 1; gag
   1075..1308    +  misc_feature   RRE: The Rev response element (RRE) of HIV-1 allows for Rev-dependent mRNA export from the nucleus to the cytoplasm.
   1685..1785    +  CDS            Rev (fragment): human immunodeficiency virus 1 (HIV-1) Rev protein; rev; enhances nuclear export of unspliced and incompletely spliced viral mRNAs
   1804..1921    +  misc_feature   cPPT/CTS: central polypurine tract and central termination sequence of HIV-1
   3074..3098    +  protein_bind   attB1: mutant version of attB; recombination site for the Gateway® BP reaction BP Clonase™
   3107..3826    +  CDS            EGFP: the original enhanced GFP (Yang et al., 1996) mammalian codon-optimized
   3827..3851    -  protein_bind   attB2: mutant version of attB; recombination site for the Gateway® BP reaction BP Clonase™
   3904..3945    +  CDS            V5 tag: epitope tag from simian virus 5
   3969..4557    +  misc_feature   WPRE: woodchuck hepatitis virus posttranscriptional regulatory element
   4616..4635    +  misc_feature   cPPT/CTS (fragment): central polypurine tract and central termination sequence of HIV-1
   4637..4870    +  LTR            3' LTR (ΔU3): self-inactivating 3' long terminal repeat (LTR) from HIV-1
   4942..5063    +  polyA_signal   SV40 poly(A) signal: SV40 polyadenylation signal
   5103..5238    +  rep_origin     SV40 ori: SV40 origin of replication
   5259..5277    -  promoter       T7 promoter: promoter for bacteriophage T7 RNA polymerase
   5285..5440    +  CDS            lacZα (fragment): LacZα fragment of β-galactosidase; lacZ fragment
   5445..5873    +  rep_origin     f1 ori (sequence partly withheld): f1 bacteriophage origin of replication; arrow indicates direction of (+) strand synthesis
   5926..6030    +  promoter       AmpR promoter: bla
   6031..6891    +  CDS            AmpR: β-lactamase; bla; confers resistance to ampicillin, carbenicillin, and related antibiotics
   7062..7650    +  rep_origin     ori: high-copy-number ColE1/pMB1/pBR322/pUC origin of replication
   7833..7925    +  CDS            lacI (fragment): lac repressor; lacI; The lac repressor binds to the lac operator to inhibit transcription in E. coli. This inhibition can be relieved by adding lactose or isopropyl-β-D-thiogalactopyranoside (IPTG).
   7938..7959    +  protein_bind   CAP binding site: CAP binding activates transcription in the presence of cAMP. E. coli catabolite activator protein
   7974..8004    +  promoter       lac promoter: promoter for the E. coli lac operon
   8012..8028    +  protein_bind   lac operator: The lac repressor binds to the lac operator to inhibit transcription in E. coli. This inhibition can be relieved by adding lactose or isopropyl-β-D-thiogalactopyranoside (IPTG). lac repressor encoded by lacI
   8073..8091    +  promoter       T3 promoter: promoter for bacteriophage T3 RNA polymerase
