[The description below was written by a language model from this plasmid's Addgene catalogue record and pLannotate feature annotations shown in this document.]
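Description:
pJEP213-Lenti-1.1Synapsin P-GFP-WPRE-pA is a lentiviral transfer plasmid built on the Invitrogen pLenti7.3DEST backbone, from which the original emGFP expression cassette was removed. It is propagated in E. coli through a high-copy ColE1/pUC-type origin with ampicillin selection (AmpR under its own promoter). The backbone also carries an f1 ori, an SV40 ori, and lac/T7/T3 remnants. The catalogue lists a total size of 8166 bp, whereas the sequenced record annotated here is 8,116 nt.

The viral portion follows a third-generation, self-inactivating layout. An RSV promoter fused to a truncated HIV-1 5' LTR drives genomic RNA production in packaging cells. It is followed by the Ψ packaging signal with a gag fragment, the RRE for Rev-dependent nuclear export, and a cPPT/CTS element that aids nuclear import of the provirus. The genome ends in a ΔU3 3' LTR, which inactivates the LTR promoter after integration, and an SV40 poly(A) signal lies downstream.

The payload is EGFP flanked by Gateway attB1 and attB2 sites, expressed according to the record from a "1.1Synapsin" promoter. That promoter is not annotated in the feature table, but an unannotated gap of about 1.1 kb between the cPPT/CTS and attB1 is where it would be expected. A V5 tag sequence sits downstream of attB2; whether it is translated in frame with EGFP is not stated. A WPRE follows to enhance transcript stability and expression.

The associated publication concerns viral vectors for transgene expression in neurons. This construct fits that context as a GFP reporter for synapsin promoter-driven lentiviral expression.
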