Addgene plasmid #62930: pJEP213-Lenti-1.1Synapsin P-GFP-WPRE-pA
Purpose: pLenti vector backbone designed to express GFP from a 1.1Synapsin promoter .
Depositing lab: Jonathan Ploski. Depositing organization: University of Texas at Dallas. Publication: The production of viral vectors designed to express large and difficult to express transgenes within neurons. Holehonnur R, Lella SK, Ho A, Luong JA, Ploski JE. Mol Brain. 2015 Feb 24;8:12. doi: 10.1186/s13041-015-0100-7. PubMed 25887710.
Backbone
  Vector backbone: pLenti7.3DEST
  Backbone manufacturer: Invitrogen
  Backbone size w/o insert (bp): 7330
  Total vector size (bp): 8166
  Modifications to backbone: Modified the backbone by removing the emGFP expression cassette
  Vector type: Lentiviral
Growth in bacteria
  Bacterial resistance: Ampicillin, 100 μg/mL
  Growth temperature: 30°C
  Growth strain: NEB Stable
  Copy number: Unknown
Gene/Insert
  Gene/Insert name: Green Fluorescent protein (GFP)
  Insert size (bp): 786
  Promoter: 1.1Synapsin
  Cloning method: Restriction Enzyme; 5′ cloning site EcoRV (not destroyed); 3′ cloning site EcoRV (not destroyed)
  Sequencing primers: 5′ GGG GAC AAG TTT GTA CAA AAA AGC AGG CTA CGC CAC CAT GGT GAG CAA GGG CGA GGA G
Terms and licenses: Academic/Nonprofit Terms; Industry Terms: Not Available to Industry
How to cite: pJEP213-Lenti-1.1Synapsin P-GFP-WPRE-pA was a gift from Jonathan Ploski (Addgene plasmid # 62930 ; http://n2t.net/addgene:62930 ; RRID:Addgene_62930)
